Addgene plasmid #125828: pET151-GST-PP-RPN13 (19-132) R104E
Purpose: Expresses GST-RPN13 (19-132) R104E in E.coli
Depositing lab: Chris Hill. Depositing organization: University of Utah. Publication: Phosphorylation of Tyr950 in the proteasome scaffolding protein RPN2 modulates its interaction with the ubiquitin receptor RPN13. Hemmis CW, Heard SC, Hill CP. J Biol Chem. 2019 May 7. pii: AC119.008881. doi: 10.1074/jbc.AC119.008881. PubMed 31064842.
Backbone
  Vector backbone: pET151-D-TOPO
  Modifications to backbone: N-terminal His-tag removed
  Vector type: Bacterial Expression
Growth in bacteria
  Bacterial resistance: Ampicillin, 100 μg/mL
  Growth temperature: 37°C
  Growth strain: DH5alpha
  Copy number: Unknown
Gene/Insert
  Gene/Insert name: RPN13 (alt name: ADRM1)
  Species: H. sapiens (human)
  Insert size (bp): 339
  Mutation: changed arginine 104 to glutamate
  GenBank ID: NM_175573
  Entrez Gene: ADRM1 (a.k.a. ARM-1, ARM1, GP110, PSMD16)
  Promoter: T7
  Tag / fusion protein: GST (N terminal on insert)
  Cloning method: TOPO Cloning
  Sequencing primers: 5′ T7; 3′ T7Ter
Terms and licenses: Academic/Nonprofit Terms; Industry Terms: Not Available to Industry
How to cite: pET151-GST-PP-RPN13 (19-132) R104E was a gift from Chris Hill (Addgene plasmid # 125828 ; http://n2t.net/addgene:125828 ; RRID:Addgene_125828)
