[The description below was written by a language model from this plasmid's Addgene catalogue record and pLannotate feature annotations shown in this document.]
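Description:
pET151-GST-PP-RPN13 (19-132) R104E is a bacterial expression plasmid built on the pET151-D-TOPO backbone, from which the vector's N-terminal His-tag has been removed. It replicates in E. coli from a ColE1/pBR322-type origin accompanied by the bom region and the rop gene, which normally holds copy number down (the catalogue lists copy number as unknown). Selection is by ampicillin through the β-lactamase gene. Several short tetracycline-resistance fragments and a partial tet promoter are annotated. These appear to be non-functional pBR322 remnants rather than a usable marker.

The expression cassette consists of a T7 promoter followed by a lac operator and the T7 gene 10 ribosome binding site, with a T7 terminator downstream. The plasmid also carries lacI, so transcription is repressed until induced with IPTG in a host that supplies T7 RNA polymerase. The open reading frame encodes Schistosoma japonicum glutathione S-transferase fused N-terminally to residues 19-132 of human RPN13 (ADRM1), a ubiquitin receptor of the 26S proteasome, with arginine 104 changed to glutamate. A short linker separates GST from the insert. The "PP" in the name suggests a PreScission protease cleavage site there, but the record does not annotate or state this. A small fragment annotated as a T7 gene 10B-derived solubility tag lies after the insert, and the record does not say whether it is translated.

The construct is intended for producing GST-tagged mutant RPN13 fragment in E. coli. The associated publication concerns the interaction between RPN13 and the proteasome scaffolding protein RPN2, so the protein is likely meant for binding or structural studies.
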