Features (pLannotate 1.2.2; 20 found; start..end, strand, type, name):
      1..19      +  promoter       T7 promoter: promoter for bacteriophage T7 RNA polymerase
     20..44      +  protein_bind   lac operator: The lac repressor binds to the lac operator to inhibit transcription in E. coli. This inhibition can be relieved by adding lactose or isopropyl-β-D-thiogalactopyranoside (IPTG). lac repressor encoded by lacI
     59..81      +  RBS            RBS: efficient ribosome binding site from bacteriophage T7 gene 10 (Olins and Rangwala, 1989)
    110..763     +  CDS            GST26_SCHJA: Experimental evidence at protein level: Swiss-Prot protein existence level 1. GST isoenzymes appear to play a central role in the parasite detoxification system. Other functions are also suspected including a role in increasing the solubility of haematin in the parasite gut. From Schistosoma japonicum (Blood fluke).
    785..1150    +  CDS            ADRM1 (fragment): ADRM1_HUMAN - Also known as GP110. Experimental evidence at protein level: Swiss-Prot protein existence level 1. Component of the 26S proteasome, a multiprotein complex involved in the ATP-dependent degradation of ubiquitinated proteins. This complex plays a key role in the maintenance of protein homeostasis by removing misfolded or damaged proteins, which could impair cellular functions, and by removing proteins whose functions are no longer required. Therefore, the proteasome participates in numerous cellular processes, including cell cycle progression, apoptosis, or DNA damage repair. Withi
   1158..1207    +  CDS            SET1 (fragment): solubility-enhancement tag derived from T7 phage gene 10B
   1215..1262    +  terminator     T7 terminator: transcription terminator for bacteriophage T7 RNA polymerase
   1285..1389    -  CDS            TcR (fragment): tetracycline efflux protein; tet; confers resistance to tetracycline
   1446..1469    -  promoter       tet promoter (fragment): E. coli promoter for tetracycline efflux protein gene
   1586..1690    +  promoter       AmpR promoter: bla
   1691..2551    +  CDS            AmpR: β-lactamase; bla; confers resistance to ampicillin, carbenicillin, and related antibiotics
   2722..3310    +  rep_origin     ori: high-copy-number ColE1/pMB1/pBR322/pUC origin of replication
   3496..3635    -  misc_feature   bom: basis of mobility region from pBR322
   3737..3928    -  CDS            rop: Rop protein, which maintains plasmids at low copy number; rop
   3945..4325    +  CDS            YPB1_ECOLX: Protein predicted: Swiss-Prot protein existence level 4. From Escherichia coli.
   4567..5191    -  CDS            TcR (fragment): tetracycline efflux protein; tet; confers resistance to tetracycline
   5206..5227    -  protein_bind   CAP binding site: CAP binding activates transcription in the presence of cAMP. E. coli catabolite activator protein
   5240..6322    -  CDS            lacI: lac repressor; lacI; The lac repressor binds to the lac operator to inhibit transcription in E. coli. This inhibition can be relieved by adding lactose or isopropyl-β-D-thiogalactopyranoside (IPTG).
   6323..6400    -  promoter       lacI promoter: lacI
   6408..6687    -  CDS            TcR (fragment): tetracycline efflux protein; tet; confers resistance to tetracycline
>Addgene plasmid #125828 | pET151-GST-PP-RPN13 (19-132) R104E | addgene full sequence | sequence record 245573 | Addgene NGS Result
TAATACGACTCACTATAGGGGAATTGTGAGCGGATAACAATTCCCCTCTAGAAATAATTTTGTTTAACTT
TAAGAAGGAGATATACATATGGGAATTGATCCCTTCACCATGTCCCCTATACTAGGTTATTGGAAAATTA
AGGGCCTTGTGCAACCCACTCGACTTCTTTTGGAATATCTTGAAGAAAAATATGAAGAGCATTTGTATGA
GCGCGATGAAGGTGATAAATGGCGAAACAAAAAGTTTGAATTGGGTTTGGAGTTTCCCAATCTTCCTTAT
TATATTGATGGTGATGTTAAATTAACACAGTCTATGGCCATCATACGTTATATAGCTGACAAGCACAACA
TGTTGGGTGGTTGTCCAAAAGAGCGTGCAGAGATTTCAATGCTTGAAGGAGCGGTTTTGGATATTAGATA
CGGTGTTTCGAGAATTGCATATAGTAAAGACTTTGAAACTCTCAAAGTTGATTTTCTTAGCAAGCTACCT
GAAATGCTGAAAATGTTCGAAGATCGTTTATGTCATAAAACATATTTAAATGGTGATCATGTAACCCATC
CTGACTTCATGTTGTATGACGCTCTTGATGTTGTTTTATACATGGACCCAATGTGCCTGGATGCGTTCCC
AAAATTAGTTTGTTTTAAAAAACGTATTGAAGCTATCCCACAAATTGATAAGTACTTGAAATCCAGCAAG
TATATAGCATGGCCTTTGCAGGGCTGGCAAGCCACGTTTGGTGGTGGCGACCATCCTCCAAAATCGGATC
TGGAAGTTCTGTTCCAGGGGCCGTCCAACAAGTACTTGGTGGAGTTTCGGGCGGGAAAGATGTCCCTGAA
GGGGACCACCGTGACTCCGGATAAGCGGAAAGGGCTGGTGTACATTCAGCAGACGGACGACTCGCTTATT
CACTTCTGCTGGAAGGACAGGACGTCCGGGAACGTGGAAGACGACTTGATCATCTTCCCTGACGACTGTG
AGTTCAAGCGGGTGCCGCAGTGCCCCAGCGGGAGGGTCTACGTGCTGAAGTTCAAGGCAGGGTCCAAGGA
GCTTTTCTTCTGGATGCAGGAACCCAAGACAGACCAGGATGAGGAGCATTGCCGGAAAGTCAACGAGTAT
CTGAACAACCCCCCGTAAAAGGGCGAGCTCAGATCCGGCTGCTAACAAAGCCCGAAAGGAAGCTGAGTTG
GCTGCTGCCACCGCTGAGCAATAACTAGCATAACCCCTTGGGGCCTCTAAACGGGTCTTGAGGGGTTTTT
TGCTGAAAGGAGGAACTATATCCGGATATCCCGCAAGAGGCCCGGCAGTACCGGCATAACCAAGCCTATG
CCTACAGCATCCAGGGTGACGGTGCCGAGGATGACGATGAGCGCATTGTTAGATTTCATACACGGTGCCT
GACTGCGTTAGCAATTTAACTGTGATAAACTACCGCATTAAAGCTAGCTTATCGATGATAAGCTGTCAAA
CATGAGAATTAATTCTTGAAGACGAAAGGGCCTCGTGATACGCCTATTTTTATAGGTTAATGTCATGATA
ATAATGGTTTCTTAGACGTCAGGTGGCACTTTTCGGGGAAATGTGCGCGGAACCCCTATTTGTTTATTTT
TCTAAATACATTCAAATATGTATCCGCTCATGAGACAATAACCCTGATAAATGCTTCAATAATATTGAAA
AAGGAAGAGTATGAGTATTCAACATTTCCGTGTCGCCCTTATTCCCTTTTTTGCGGCATTTTGCCTTCCT
GTTTTTGCTCACCCAGAAACGCTGGTGAAAGTAAAAGATGCTGAAGATCAGTTGGGTGCACGAGTGGGTT
ACATCGAACTGGATCTCAACAGCGGTAAGATCCTTGAGAGTTTTCGCCCCGAAGAACGTTTTCCAATGAT
GAGCACTTTTAAAGTTCTGCTATGTGGCGCGGTATTATCCCGTGTTGACGCCGGGCAAGAGCAACTCGGT
CGCCGCATACACTATTCTCAGAATGACTTGGTTGAGTACTCACCAGTCACAGAAAAGCATCTTACGGATG
GCATGACAGTAAGAGAATTATGCAGTGCTGCCATAACCATGAGTGATAACACTGCGGCCAACTTACTTCT
GACAACGATCGGAGGACCGAAGGAGCTAACCGCTTTTTTGCACAACATGGGGGATCATGTAACTCGCCTT
GATCGTTGGGAACCGGAGCTGAATGAAGCCATACCAAACGACGAGCGTGACACCACGATGCCTGCAGCAA
TGGCAACAACGTTGCGCAAACTATTAACTGGCGAACTACTTACTCTAGCTTCCCGGCAACAATTAATAGA
CTGGATGGAGGCGGATAAAGTTGCAGGACCACTTCTGCGCTCGGCCCTTCCGGCTGGCTGGTTTATTGCT
GATAAATCTGGAGCCGGTGAGCGTGGGTCTCGCGGTATCATTGCAGCACTGGGGCCAGATGGTAAGCCCT
CCCGTATCGTAGTTATCTACACGACGGGGAGTCAGGCAACTATGGATGAACGAAATAGACAGATCGCTGA
GATAGGTGCCTCACTGATTAAGCATTGGTAACTGTCAGACCAAGTTTACTCATATATACTTTAGATTGAT
TTAAAACTTCATTTTTAATTTAAAAGGATCTAGGTGAAGATCCTTTTTGATAATCTCATGACCAAAATCC
CTTAACGTGAGTTTTCGTTCCACTGAGCGTCAGACCCCGTAGAAAAGATCAAAGGATCTTCTTGAGATCC
TTTTTTTCTGCGCGTAATCTGCTGCTTGCAAACAAAAAAACCACCGCTACCAGCGGTGGTTTGTTTGCCG
GATCAAGAGCTACCAACTCTTTTTCCGAAGGTAACTGGCTTCAGCAGAGCGCAGATACCAAATACTGTCC
TTCTAGTGTAGCCGTAGTTAGGCCACCACTTCAAGAACTCTGTAGCACCGCCTACATACCTCGCTCTGCT
AATCCTGTTACCAGTGGCTGCTGCCAGTGGCGATAAGTCGTGTCTTACCGGGTTGGACTCAAGACGATAG
TTACCGGATAAGGCGCAGCGGTCGGGCTGAACGGGGGGTTCGTGCACACAGCCCAGCTTGGAGCGAACGA
CCTACACCGAACTGAGATACCTACAGCGTGAGCTATGAGAAAGCGCCACGCTTCCCGAAGGGAGAAAGGC
GGACAGGTATCCGGTAAGCGGCAGGGTCGGAACAGGAGAGCGCACGAGGGAGCTTCCAGGGGGAAACGCC
TGGTATCTTTATAGTCCTGTCGGGTTTCGCCACCTCTGACTTGAGCGTCGATTTTTGTGATGCTCGTCAG
GGGGGCGGAGCCTATGGAAAAACGCCAGCAACGCGGCCTTTTTACGGTTCCTGGCCTTTTGCTGGCCTTT
TGCTCACATGTTCTTTCCTGCGTTATCCCCTGATTCTGTGGATAACCGTATTACCGCCTTTGAGTGAGCT
GATACCGCTCGCCGCAGCCGAACGACCGAGCGCAGCGAGTCAGTGAGCGAGGAAGCGGAAGAGCGCCTGA
TGCGGTATTTTCTCCTTACGCATCTGTGCGGTATTTCACACCGCAATGGTGCACTCTCAGTACAATCTGC
TCTGATGCCGCATAGTTAAGCCAGTATACACTCCGCTATCGCTACGTGACTGGGTCATGGCTGCGCCCCG
ACACCCGCCAACACCCGCTGACGCGCCCTGACGGGCTTGTCTGCTCCCGGCATCCGCTTACAGACAAGCT
GTGACCGTCTCCGGGAGCTGCATGTGTCAGAGGTTTTCACCGTCATCACCGAAACGCGCGAGGCAGCTGC
GGTAAAGCTCATCAGCGTGGTCGTGAAGCGATTCACAGATGTCTGCCTGTTCATCCGCGTCCAGCTCGTT
GAGTTTCTCCAGAAGCGTTAATGTCTGGCTTCTGATAAAGCGGGCCATGTTAAGGGCGGTTTTTTCCTGT
TTGGTCACTGATGCCTCCGTGTAAGGGGGATTTCTGTTCATGGGGGTAATGATACCGATGAAACGAGAGA
GGATGCTCACGATACGGGTTACTGATGATGAACATGCCCGGTTACTGGAACGTTGTGAGGGTAAACAACT
GGCGGTATGGATGCGGCGGGACCAGAGAAAAATCACTCAGGGTCAATGCCAGCGCTTCGTTAATACAGAT
GTAGGTGTTCCACAGGGTAGCCAGCAGCATCCTGCGATGCAGATCCGGAACATAATGGTGCAGGGCGCTG
ACTTCCGCGTTTCCAGACTTTACGAAACACGGAAACCGAAGACCATTCATGTTGTTGCTCAGGTCGCAGA
CGTTTTGCAGCAGCAGTCGCTTCACGTTCGCTCGCGTATCGGTGATTCATTCTGCTAACCAGTAAGGCAA
CCCCGCCAGCCTAGCCGGGTCCTCAACGACAGGAGCACGATCATGCGCACCCGTGGCCAGGACCCAACGC
TGCCCGAGATGCGCCGCGTGCGGCTGCTGGAGATGGCGGACGCGATGGATATGTTCTGCCAAGGGTTGGT
TTGCGCATTCACAGTTCTCCGCAAGAATTGATTGGCTCCAATTCTTGGAGTGGTGAATCCGTTAGCGAGG
TGCCGCCGGCTTCCATTCAGGTCGAGGTGGCCCGGCTCCATGCACCGCGACGCAACGCGGGGAGGCAGAC
AAGGTATAGGGCGGCGCCTACAATCCATGCCAACCCGTTCCATGTGCTCGCCGAGGCGGCATAAATCGCC
GTGACGATCAGCGGTCCAATGATCGAAGTTAGGCTGGTAAGAGCCGCGAGCGATCCTTGAAGCTGTCCCT
GATGGTCGTCATCTACCTGCCTGGACAGCATGGCCTGCAACGCGGGCATCCCGATGCCGCCGGAAGCGAG
AAGAATCATAATGGGGAAGGCCATCCAGCCTCGCGTCGCGAACGCCAGCAAGACGTAGCCCAGCGCGTCG
GCCGCCATGCCGGCGATAATGGCCTGCTTCTCGCCGAAACGTTTGGTGGCGGGACCAGTGACGAAGGCTT
GAGCGAGGGCGTGCAAGATTCCGAATACCGCAAGCGACAGGCCGATCATCGTCGCGCTCCAGCGAAAGCG
GTCCTCGCCGAAAATGACCCAGAGCGCTGCCGGCACCTGTCCTACGAGTTGCATGATAAAGAAGACAGTC
ATAAGTGCGGCGACAATAGTCATGCCCCGCGCCCACCGGAAGGAGCTGACTGGGTTGAAGGCTCTCAAGG
GCATCGGTCGAGATCCCGGTGCCTAATGAGTGAGCTAACTTACATTAATTGCGTTGCGCTCACTGCCCGC
TTTCCAGTCGGGAAACCTGTCGTGCCAGCTGCATTAATGAATCGGCCAACGCGCGGGGAGAGGCGGTTTG
CGTATTGGGCGCCAGGGTGGTTTTTCTTTTCACCAGTGAGACGGGCAACAGCTGATTGCCCTTCACCGCC
TGGCCCTGAGAGAGTTGCAGCAAGCGGTCCACGCTGGTTTGCCCCAGCAGGCGAAAATCCTGTTTGATGG
TGGTTAACGGCGGGATATAACATGAGCTGTCTTCGGTATCGTCGTATCCCACTACCGAGATATCCGCACC
AACGCGCAGCCCGGACTCGGTAATGGCGCGCATTGCGCCCAGCGCCATCTGATCGTTGGCAACCAGCATC
GCAGTGGGAACGATGCCCTCATTCAGCATTTGCATGGTTTGTTGAAAACCGGACATGGCACTCCAGTCGC
CTTCCCGTTCCGCTATCGGCTGAATTTGATTGCGAGTGAGATATTTATGCCAGCCAGCCAGACGCAGACG
CGCCGAGACAGAACTTAATGGGCCCGCTAACAGCGCGATTTGCTGGTGACCCAATGCGACCAGATGCTCC
ACGCCCAGTCGCGTACCGTCTTCATGGGAGAAAATAATACTGTTGATGGGTGTCTGGTCAGAGACATCAA
GAAATAACGCCGGAACATTAGTGCAGGCAGCTTCCACAGCAATGGCATCCTGGTCATCCAGCGGATAGTT
AATGATCAGCCCACTGACGCGTTGCGCGAGAAGATTGTGCACCGCCGCTTTACAGGCTTCGACGCCGCTT
CGTTCTACCATCGACACCACCACGCTGGCACCCAGTTGATCGGCGCGAGATTTAATCGCCGCGACAATTT
GCGACGGCGCGTGCAGGGCCAGACTGGAGGTGGCAACGCCAATCAGCAACGACTGTTTGCCCGCCAGTTG
TTGTGCCACGCGGTTGGGAATGTAATTCAGCTCCGCCATCGCCGCTTCCACTTTTTCCCGCGTTTTCGCA
GAAACGTGGCTGGCCTGGTTCACCACGCGGGAAACGGTCTGATAAGAGACACCGGCATACTCTGCGACAT
CGTATAACGTTACTGGTTTCACATTCACCACCCTGAATTGACTCTCTTCCGGGCGCTATCATGCCATACC
GCGAAAGGTTTTGCGCCATTCGATGGTGTCCGGGATCTCGACGCTCTCCCTTATGCGACTCCTGCATTAG
GAAGCAGCCCAGTAGTAGGTTGAGGCCGTTGAGCACCGCCGCCGCAAGGAATGGTGCATGCAAGGAGATG
GCGCCCAACAGTCCCCCGGCCACGGGGCCTGCCACCATACCCACGCCGAAACAAGCGCTCATGAGCCCGA
AGTGGCGAGCCCGATCTTCCCCATCGGTGATGTCGGCGATATAGGCGCCAGCAACCGCACCTGTGGCGCC
GGTGATGCCGGCCACGATGCGTCCGGCGTAGAGGATCGAGATCTCGATCCCGCGAAAT
