>Addgene plasmid #125828 | pET151-GST-PP-RPN13 (19-132) R104E | depositor partial sequence | sequence record 240862 | ORF
ATGTCCCCTATACTAGGTTATTGGAAAATTAAGGGCCTTGTGCAACCCACTCGACTTCTTTTGGAATATC
TTGAAGAAAAATATGAAGAGCATTTGTATGAGCGCGATGAAGGTGATAAATGGCGAAACAAAAAGTTTGA
ATTGGGTTTGGAGTTTCCCAATCTTCCTTATTATATTGATGGTGATGTTAAATTAACACAGTCTATGGCC
ATCATACGTTATATAGCTGACAAGCACAACATGTTGGGTGGTTGTCCAAAAGAGCGTGCAGAGATTTCAA
TGCTTGAAGGAGCGGTTTTGGATATTAGATACGGTGTTTCGAGAATTGCATATAGTAAAGACTTTGAAAC
TCTCAAAGTTGATTTTCTTAGCAAGCTACCTGAAATGCTGAAAATGTTCGAAGATCGTTTATGTCATAAA
ACATATTTAAATGGTGATCATGTAACCCATCCTGACTTCATGTTGTATGACGCTCTTGATGTTGTTTTAT
ACATGGACCCAATGTGCCTGGATGCGTTCCCAAAATTAGTTTGTTTTAAAAAACGTATTGAAGCTATCCC
ACAAATTGATAAGTACTTGAAATCCAGCAAGTATATAGCATGGCCTTTGCAGGGCTGGCAAGCCACGTTT
GGTGGTGGCGACCATCCTCCAAAATCGGATCTGGAAGTTCTGTTCCAGGGGCCGTCCAACAAGTACTTGG
TGGAGTTTCGGGCGGGAAAGATGTCCCTGAAGGGGACCACCGTGACTCCGGATAAGCGGAAAGGGCTGGT
GTACATTCAGCAGACGGACGACTCGCTTATTCACTTCTGCTGGAAGGACAGGACGTCCGGGAACGTGGAA
GACGACTTGATCATCTTCCCTGACGACTGTGAGTTCAAGCGGGTGCCGCAGTGCCCCAGCGGGAGGGTCT
ACGTGCTGAAGTTCAAGGCAGGGTCCAAGGAGCTTTTCTTCTGGATGCAGGAACCCAAGACAGACCAGGA
TGAGGAGCATTGCCGGAAAGTCAACGAGTATCTGAACAACCCCCCGTAA
